>Addgene plasmid #235311 | hPGK-mRuby2(miRE.FF4)-TS.FF6x1-bGH | addgene full sequence | sequence record 474145 | Addgene NGS Result
CGCTAGTAGACTGCAGGTGGGCCCGAGCTTAAGTAACTAACTAACAGGAAGAGTTTGTAGAAACGCAAAA
AGGCCATCCGTCAGGATGGCCTTCTGCTTAGTTTGATGCCTGGCAGTTTATGGCGGGCGTCCTGCCCGCC
ACCCTCCGGGCCGTTGCTTCACAACGTTCAAATCCGCTCCCGGCGGATTTGTCCTACTCAGGAGAGCGTT
CACCGACAAACAACAGATAAAACGAAAGGCCCAGTCTTCCGACTGAGCCTTTCGTTTTATTTGATGCCTG
GCAGTTCCCTACTCTCGCTTAGTAGTTAGACGTCCCCGAGATCCATGCTAGCGGTAATACGGTTATCCAC
AGAATCAGGGGATAACGCAGGAAAGAACATGTGAGCAAAAGGCCAGCAAAAGGCCAGGAACCGTAAAAAG
GCCGCGTTGCTGGCGTTTTTCCATAGGCTCCGCCCCCCTGACGAGCATCACAAAAATCGACGCTCAAGTC
AGAGGTGGCGAAACCCGACAGGACTATAAAGATACCAGGCGTTTCCCCCTGGAAGCTCCCTCGTGCGCTC
TCCTGTTCCGACCCTGCCGCTTACCGGATACCTGTCCGCCTTTCTCCCTTCGGGAAGCGTGGCGCTTTCT
CATAGCTCACGCTGTAGGTATCTCAGTTCGGTGTAGGTCGTTCGCTCCAAGCTGGGCTGTGTGCACGAAC
CCCCCGTTCAGCCCGACCGCTGCGCCTTATCCGGTAACTATCGTCTTGAGTCCAACCCGGTAAGACACGA
CTTATCGCCACTGGCAGCAGCCACTGGTAACAGGATTAGCAGAGCGAGGTATGTAGGCGGTGCTACAGAG
TTCTTGAAGTGGTGGCCTAACTACGGCTACACTAGAAGAACAGTATTTGGTATCTGCGCTCTGCTGAAGC
CAGTTACCTTCGGAAAAAGAGTTGGTAGCTCTTGATCCGGCAAACAAACCACCGCTGGTAGCGGTGGTTT
TTTTGTTTGCAAGCAGCAGATTACGCGCAGAAAAAAAGGATCTCAAGAAGATCCTTTGATCTTTTCTACG
GGGTCTGACGCTCAGTGGAACGGGGCCCAATCTGAATAATGTTACAACCAATTAACCAATTCTGATTAGA
AAAACTCATCGAGCATCAAATGAAACTGCAATTTATTCATATCAGGATTATCAATACCATATTTTTGAAA
AAGCCGTTTCTGTAATGAAGGAGAAAACTCACCGAGGCAGTTCCATAGGATGGCAAGATCCTGGTATCGG
TCTGCGATTCCGACTCGTCCAACATCAATACAACCTATTAATTTCCCCTCGTCAAAAATAAGGTTATCAA
GTGAGAAATCACCATGAGTGACGACTGAATCCGGTGAGAATGGCAAAAGTTTATGCATTTCTTTCCAGAC
TTGTTCAACAGGCCAGCCATTACGCTCGTCATCAAAATCACTCGCATCAACCAAACCGTTATTCATTCGT
GATTGCGCCTGAGCTAGACGAAATACGCGATCGCTGTTAAAAGGACAATTACAAACAGGAATCGAATGCA
ACCGGCGCAGGAACACTGCCAGCGCATCAACAATATTTTCACCTGAATCAGGATATTCTTCTAATACCTG
GAATGCTGTTTTTCCGGGGATCGCAGTGGTGAGTAACCATGCATCACCAGGAGTACGGATAAAATGCTTG
ATGGTCGGAAGAGGCATAAATTCCGTCAGCCAGTTTAGTCTGACCATCTCATCTGTAACATCATTGGCAA
CGCTACCTTTGCCATGTTTCAGAAACAACTCTGGCGCATCGGGCTTCCCATACAAGCGATAGATTGTCGC
ACCTGATTGCCCGACATTATCGCGAGCCCATTTATACCCATATAAATCAGCATCCATGTTGGAATTTAAT
CGCGGCCTCGACGTTTCCCGTTGAATATGGCTCATAACACCCCTTGTATTACTGTTTATGTAAGCAGACA
GTTTTATTGTTCATGATGATATATTTTTATCTTGTGCAATGTAACATCAGAGATTTTGAGACACGGGCAC
CTGCAGTCTTCGTACTATAAGGATCCGGGGTTGGGGTTGCGCCTTTTCCAAGGCAGCCCTGGGTTTGCGC
AGGGACGCGGCTGCTCTGGGCGTGGTTCCGGGAAACGCAGCGGCGCCGACCCTGGATCTCGCACATTCTT
CACGTCCGTTCGCAGCGTCACCCGGATCTTCGCCGCTACCCTTGTGGGCCCCCCGGCGACGCTTCCTGCT
CCGCCCCTAAGTCGGGAAGGTTCCTTGCGGTTCGCGGCGTGCCGGACGTGACAAACGGAAGCCGCACGTC
TCACTAGTACCCTCGCAGACGGACAGCGCCAGGGAGCAATGGCAGCGCGCCGACCGCGATGGGCTGTGGC
CAATAGCGGCTGCTCAGCAGGGCGCGCCGAGAGCAGCGGCCGGGAAGGGGCGGTGCGGGAGGCGGGGTGT
GGGGCGGTAGTGTGGGCCCTGTTCCTGCCCGCGCGGTGTTCCGCATTCTGCAAGCCTCCGGAGCGCACGT
CGGCAGTCGGCTCCCTCGTTGACCGAATCACCGACCTCTCTCCCCAGAAATGGCCACCATGGTGTCTAAG
GGCGAAGAGCTGATCAAGGAAAATATGCGTATGAAGGTAAGTGTGCTCGCTTCGGCAGCACATATACTAT
GTTGAATGAGGCTTCAGTACTTTACAGAATCGTTGCCTGCACATCTTGGAAACACTTGCTGGGATTACTT
CTTCAGGGACTTCTTAACCCAACAGAAGGCTCGAGAAGGTATATTGCTGTTGACAGTGAGCGCCGCTTGA
AGTCTTTAATTAAATAGTGAAGCCACAGATGTATTTAATTAAAGACTTCAAGCGGTGCCTACTGCCTCGG
ACTTCAAGGGGCTAGAATTCAAGGGGCTACTTTAGGAGCAATTATCTTGTTTACTAAAACTGAATACCTT
GCTATCTCTTTGATACATTTTTACAAAGCTGAATTAAAATGGTATAAATTAAATCACTTTTTTCAATTGT
ACTAACTTCGAGTCTTCTTTTTTTTTTTCACAGGTGGTCATGGAAGGTTCGGTCAACGGCCACCAATTCA
AATGCACAGGTGAAGGAGAAGGCAATCCGTACATGGGAACTCAAACCATGAGGATCAAAGTCATCGAGGG
AGGACCCCTGCCATTTGCCTTTGACATTCTTGCCACGTCGTTCATGTATGGCAGCCGTACTTTTATCAAG
TACCCGAAAGGCATTCCTGATTTCTTTAAACAGTCCTTTCCTGAGGGTTTTACTTGGGAAAGAGTTACGA
GATACGAAGATGGTGGAGTCGTCACCGTCATGCAGGACACCAGCCTTGAGGATGGCTGTCTCGTTTACCA
CGTCCAAGTCAGAGGGGTAAACTTTCCCTCCAATGGTCCCGTGATGCAGAAGAAGACCAAGGGTTGGGAG
CCTAATACAGAGATGATGTATCCAGCAGATGGTGGTCTGAGGGGATACACTCATATGGCACTGAAAGTTG
ATGGTGGTGGCCATCTGTCTTGCTCTTTCGTAACAACTTACAGGTCAAAAAAGACCGTCGGGAACATCAA
GATGCCCGGTATCCATGCCGTTGATCACCGCCTGGAAAGGTTAGAGGAAAGTGACAATGAAATGTTCGTA
GTACAACGCGAACACGCAGTTGCCAAGTTCGCCGGGCTTGGTGGTGGGATGGACGAGCTGTACAAGTAAC
AACAAGCTTGTGGAACCAAAGAGATTCCTCATAAACCTAGGAGGAGTTGCACCTGTGCCTTCTAGTTGCC
AGCCATCTGTTGTTTGCCCCTCCCCCGTGCCTTCCTTGACCCTGGAAGGTGCCACTCCCACTGTCCTTTC
CTAATAAAATGAGGAAATTGCATCGCATTGTCTGAGTAGGTGTCATTCTATTCTGGGGGGTGGGGTGGGG
CAGGACAGCAAGGGGGAGGATTGGGAAGACAATAGCAGGCATGCTGGGGATGCGGTGGGCTCTATGG
Features (pLannotate 1.2.2; 9 found; start..end, strand, type, name):
     68..95      -  terminator     rrnB T2 terminator: transcription terminator T2 from the E. coli rrnB gene
    227..270     +  terminator     rrnB T1 terminator: Escherichia coli rrnB; transcription terminator T1 from the E. coli rrnB gene
    438..1026    -  rep_origin     ori: high-copy-number ColE1/pMB1/pBR322/pUC origin of replication
   1116..1925    -  CDS            KanR: aminoglycoside phosphotransferase; aph(3')-Ia; confers resistance to kanamycin in bacteria or G418 (Geneticin®) in eukaryotes
   2057..2567    +  promoter       hPGK promoter: human phosphoglycerate kinase 1 promoter
   2579..2629    +  CDS            mRuby2 (fragment): mRuby2 is a basic (constitutively fluorescent) red fluorescent protein published in 2012, derived from Entacmaea quadricolor. It has moderate acid sensitivity.
   2888..3000    +  ncRNA          3' miR-30a: sequence downstream of the 71-nt precursor of the human miR-30a microRNA (Zeng et al., 2002) miRNA
   3042..3706    +  CDS            mRuby2 (fragment): monomeric red fluorescent protein derived from mRuby, with improved photophysical properties (Lam et al., 2012)
   3763..3987    +  polyA_signal   bGH poly(A) signal: bovine growth hormone polyadenylation signal
