[The description below was written by a language model from this plasmid's Addgene catalogue record and pLannotate feature annotations shown in this document.]
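Description:
hPGK-mRuby2(miRE.FF4)-TS.FF6x1-bGH is a small (about 4 kb) mammalian expression and synthetic-biology plasmid built by Golden Gate assembly in the pShip.USI ("upstream inverted") backbone. The bacterial portion consists of a high-copy ColE1/pUC-type origin and a kanamycin resistance gene (aph(3')-Ia), both annotated on the strand opposite the mammalian cassette. It also carries rrnB T1 and T2 terminators, which typically insulate an insert from read-through transcription.

The payload is a single transcription unit in which the constitutive human phosphoglycerate kinase (hPGK) promoter drives mRuby2, a monomeric red fluorescent protein derived from Entacmaea quadricolor, ending in the bovine growth hormone polyadenylation signal. In the feature table the mRuby2 coding sequence appears as two fragments separated by a roughly 400 bp interval that contains miR-30a-derived flanking sequence. This is consistent with the "miRE.FF4" element in the name, a miR-30-based (miRE) scaffold carrying a synthetic FF4 microRNA embedded within the reporter gene, presumably in an intron, although no intron or splice sites are annotated. The name also indicates a single copy of an FF6 target site (TS.FF6x1), which would fall in the short unannotated stretch between mRuby2 and the poly(A) signal.

Because the expressed microRNA (FF4) does not match the target site (FF6), the transcript should not be silenced by its own microRNA. This fits the stated purpose as the open-loop version of the ComMAND circuit. It would serve as the unregulated comparison for matched, self-targeting closed-loop designs intended to control transgene dosage, with mRuby2 fluorescence as the output readout.
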