Addgene plasmid #235311: hPGK-mRuby2(miRE.FF4)-TS.FF6x1-bGH
Purpose: ComMAND open-loop circuit regulating mRuby2, hPGK-driven
Depositing lab: Kate Galloway. Depositing organization: Massachusetts Institute of Technology. Publication: Model-guided design of microRNA-based gene circuits supports precise dosage of transgenic cargoes into diverse primary cells. Love KS, Johnstone CP, Peterman EL, Gaglione S, Birnbaum ME, Galloway KE. Cell Syst. 2025 Apr 22:101269. doi: 10.1016/j.cels.2025.101269. PubMed 40300600.
Backbone
  Vector backbone: pShip.USI (upstream inverted)
  Backbone manufacturer: Galloway lab
  Backbone size w/o insert (bp): 2046
  Vector type: Mammalian Expression, Synthetic Biology
Growth in bacteria
  Bacterial resistance: Kanamycin, 50 μg/mL
  Growth temperature: 30°C
  Growth strain: NEB Stable
  Copy number: High Copy
Gene/Insert
  Gene/Insert name: mRuby2
  Species: Entacmaea quadricolor
  Insert size (bp): 711
  Promoter: hPGK (human phosphoglycerate kinase)
  Cloning method: Golden Gate
  Sequencing primers: 5′ ATTL2 (CATCAGAGATTTTGAGACAC); 3′ gcgtttctacaaactcttcc
Resource information
  A portion of this plasmid was derived from a plasmid made by: Addgene #90236
Terms and licenses: Academic/Nonprofit Terms; Industry Terms: Not Available to Industry
Depositor comments: Alt name: pKG3783 ; Please visit https://doi.org/10.1101/2024.06.25.600629 for bioRxiv preprint.
How to cite: hPGK-mRuby2(miRE.FF4)-TS.FF6x1-bGH was a gift from Kate Galloway (Addgene plasmid # 235311 ; http://n2t.net/addgene:235311 ; RRID:Addgene_235311)
